>Addgene plasmid #100610 | YCe1500 HC_Kan_RFP-p2 | addgene full sequence | sequence record 192632 | Addgene NGS Result
ACGTCTCGATGGAGAGACCGAATTCGCGGCCGCTTCTAGAGCAATACGCAAACCGCCTCTCCCCGCGCGT
TGGCCGATTCATTAATGCAGCTGGCACGACAGGTTTCCCGACTGGAAAGCGGGCAGTGAGCGCAACGCAA
TTAATGTGAGTTAGCTCACTCATTAGGCACCCCAGGCTTTACACTTTATGCTTCCGGCTCGTATGTTGTG
TGGAATTGTGAGCGGATAACAATTTCACACATACTAGAGAAAGAGGAGAAATACTAGATGGCTTCCTCCG
AAGACGTTATCAAAGAGTTCATGCGTTTCAAAGTTCGTATGGAAGGTTCCGTTAACGGTCACGAGTTCGA
AATCGAAGGTGAAGGTGAAGGTCGTCCGTACGAAGGTACCCAGACCGCTAAACTGAAAGTTACCAAAGGT
GGTCCGCTGCCGTTCGCTTGGGACATCCTGTCCCCGCAGTTCCAGTACGGTTCCAAAGCTTACGTTAAAC
ACCCGGCTGACATCCCGGACTACCTGAAACTGTCCTTCCCGGAAGGTTTCAAATGGGAACGTGTTATGAA
CTTCGAAGACGGTGGTGTTGTTACCGTTACCCAGGACTCCTCCCTGCAAGACGGTGAGTTCATCTACAAA
GTTAAACTGCGTGGTACCAACTTCCCGTCCGACGGTCCGGTTATGCAGAAAAAAACCATGGGTTGGGAAG
CTTCCACCGAACGTATGTACCCGGAAGACGGTGCTCTGAAAGGTGAAATCAAAATGCGTCTGAAACTGAA
AGACGGTGGTCACTACGACGCTGAAGTTAAAACCACCTACATGGCTAAAAAACCGGTTCAGCTGCCGGGT
GCTTACAAAACCGACATCAAACTGGACATCACCTCCCACAACGAAGACTACACCATCGTTGAACAGTACG
AACGTGCTGAAGGTCGTCACTCCACCGGTGCTTAATAACGCTGATAGTGCTAGTGTAGATCGCTACTAGA
GCCAGGCATCAAATAAAACGAAAGGCTCAGTCGAAAGACTGGGCCTTTCGTTTTATCTGTTGTTTGTCGG
TGAACGCTCTCTACTAGAGTCACACTGGCTCACCTTCGGGTGGGCCTTTCTGCGTTTATATACTAGTAGC
GGCCGCTGCAGGGTCTCTGACTCGAGACGACGAATTCTCTAGATATCGCTCAATACTGACCATTTAAATC
ATACCTGACCTCCATAGCAGAAAGTCAAAAGCCTCCGACCGGAGGCTTTTGACTTGATCGGCACGTAAGA
GGTTCCAACTTTCACCATAATGAAATAAGATCACTACCGGGCGTATTTTTTGAGTTATCGAGATTTTCAG
GAGCTAAGGAAGCTAAAATGAGCCATATTCAACGGGAAACGTCTTGCTCGAGGCCGCGATTAAATTCCAA
CATGGATGCTGATTTATATGGGTATAAATGGGCTCGCGATAATGTCGGGCAATCAGGTGCGACAATCTAT
CGATTGTATGGGAAGCCCGATGCGCCAGAGTTGTTTCTGAAACATGGCAAAGGTAGCGTTGCCAATGATG
TTACAGATGAGATGGTCAGGCTAAACTGGCTGACGGAATTTATGCCTCTTCCGACCATCAAGCATTTTAT
CCGTACTCCTGATGATGCATGGTTACTCACCACTGCGATCCCAGGGAAAACAGCATTCCAGGTATTAGAA
GAATATCCTGATTCAGGTGAAAATATTGTTGATGCGCTGGCAGTGTTCCTGCGCCGGTTGCATTCGATTC
CTGTTTGTAATTGTCCTTTTAACGGCGATCGCGTATTTCGTCTCGCTCAGGCGCAATCACGAATGAATAA
CGGTTTGGTTGGTGCGAGTGATTTTGATGACGAGCGTAATGGCTGGCCTGTTGAACAAGTCTGGAAAGAA
ATGCATAAGCTTTTGCCATTCTCACCGGATTCAGTCGTCACTCATGGTGATTTCTCACTTGATAACCTTA
TTTTTGACGAGGGGAAATTAATAGGTTGTATTGATGTTGGACGAGTCGGAATCGCAGACCGATACCAGGA
TCTTGCCATCCTATGGAACTGCCTCGGTGAGTTTTCTCCTTCATTACAGAAACGGCTTTTTCAAAAATAT
GGTATTGATAATCCTGATATGAATAAATTGCAGTTTCACTTGATGCTCGATGAGTTTTTCTGAGGGCCCA
AATGTAATCACCTGGCTCACCTTCGGGTGGGCCTTTCTGCGTTGCTGGCGTTTTTCCATAGGCTCCGCCC
CCCTGACGAGCATCACAAAAATCGATGCTCAAGTCAGAGGTGGCGAAACCCGACAGGACTATAAAGATAC
CAGGCGTTTCCCCCTGGAAGCTCCCTCGTGCGCTCTCCTGTTCCGACCCTGCCGCTTACCGGATACCTGT
CCGCCTTTCTCCCTTCGGGAAGCGTGGCGCTTTCTCATAGCTCACGCTGTAGGTATCTCAGTTCGGTGTA
GGTCGTTCGCTCCAAGCTGGGCTGTGTGCACGAACCCCCCGTTCAGCCCGACCGCTGCGCCTTATCCGGT
AACTATCGTCTTGAGTCCAACCCGGTAAGACACGACTTATCGCCACTGGCAGCAGCCACTGGTAACAGGA
TTAGCAGAGCGAGGTATGTAGGCGGTGCTACAGAGTTCTTGAAGTGGTGGCCTAACTACGGCTACACTAG
AAGAACAGTATTTGGTATCTGCGCTCTGCTGAAGCCAGTTACCTCGGAAAAAGAGTTGGTAGCTCTTGAT
CCGGCAAACAAACCACCGCTGGTAGCGGTGGTTTTTTTGTTTGCAAGCAGCAGATTACGCGCAGAAAAAA
AGGATCTCAAGAAGATCCTTTGATTTTCTACCGAAGAAAGGCCCACCCGTGAAGGTGAGCCAGTGAGTTG
ATTGCAGTCCAGTTACGCTGGAGTCTGAGGCTCGTCCTGAATGATATCAAGCTTGAATTCGTT
Features (pLannotate 1.2.2; 15 found; start..end, strand, type, name):
     20..41      +  misc_feature   BioBrick prefix: BioBrick prefix for parts that do not start with "ATG"
     42..129     +  CDS            lacI (fragment): lac repressor; lacI; The lac repressor binds to the lac operator to inhibit transcription in E. coli. This inhibition can be relieved by adding lactose or isopropyl-β-D-thiogalactopyranoside (IPTG).
    142..163     +  protein_bind   CAP binding site: CAP binding activates transcription in the presence of cAMP. E. coli catabolite activator protein
    178..208     +  promoter       lac promoter: promoter for the E. coli lac operon
    216..232     +  protein_bind   lac operator: The lac repressor binds to the lac operator to inhibit transcription in E. coli. This inhibition can be relieved by adding lactose or isopropyl-β-D-thiogalactopyranoside (IPTG). lac repressor encoded by lacI
    268..942     +  CDS            mRFP1: mRFP1 is a basic (constitutively fluorescent) red fluorescent protein published in 2002, derived from Discosoma sp.. It is reported to be a somewhat slowly-maturing monomer with low acid sensitivity.
    990..1061    +  terminator     rrnB T1 terminator: transcription terminator T1 from the E. coli rrnB gene
   1077..1104    +  terminator     T7Te terminator: phage T7 early transcription terminator
   1111..1131    +  misc_feature   BioBrick suffix: universal suffix for all parts
   1213..1244    +  terminator     tonB terminator: bidirectional E. coli tonB-P14 transcription terminator
   1245..1347    +  promoter       cat promoter: promoter of the E. coli cat gene encoding chloramphenicol acetyltransferase
   1348..2161    +  CDS            KanR (fragment): aminoglycoside phosphotransferase; aph(3')-Ia; confers resistance to kanamycin in bacteria or G418 (Geneticin®) in eukaryotes
   2184..2211    +  terminator     T7Te terminator: phage T7 early transcription terminator
   2223..2810    -  rep_origin     ori: high-copy-number ColE1/pMB1/pBR322/pUC origin of replication
   2832..2861    -  terminator     T3Te terminator: phage T3 early transcription terminator
