[The description below was written by a language model from this plasmid's Addgene catalogue record and pLannotate feature annotations shown in this document.]
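Description:
YCe1500 HC_Kan_RFP-p2 is an empty part-entry (domestication) vector from the EMMA (Extensible Mammalian Modular Assembly) toolkit, built on the pSMART HC_Kan backbone and dedicated to position 2 of the EMMA assembly scheme. It is a small bacterial cloning plasmid of about 2.9 kb, maintained in E. coli at high copy through a ColE1/pUC-type origin and selected with kanamycin through an aminoglycoside phosphotransferase gene, which the annotation places downstream of a cat promoter. As is typical for this backbone, transcription terminators (tonB, T7Te and T3Te) flank the marker, origin and cloning region. These terminators insulate the cloning region from read-through transcription.

The plasmid carries no insert of interest. Instead it holds a placeholder reporter cassette bounded by BioBrick prefix and suffix sequences. The cassette consists of a lac promoter with its CAP binding site and lac operator (preceded by a residual lacI fragment), the monomeric red fluorescent protein mRFP1, and the rrnB T1 and T7Te terminators. According to the depositor, new DNA fragments are cloned in by a BsaI Golden Gate reaction that replaces the RFP gene, so loss of red colour would be expected to mark recombinant colonies. In the resulting plasmid the part is flanked by BsmBI sites and by the fusion sites that define EMMA position 2. The standardized part can then be released and joined in order with parts from other positions when assembling mammalian expression vectors. The BsaI and BsmBI sites and the fusion sites themselves are not annotated in the feature table.
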