Addgene plasmid #100610: YCe1500 HC_Kan_RFP-p2
Purpose: (Empty Backbone) EMMA toolkit part-entry vector position 2
Depositing lab: Yizhi Cai. Depositing organization: University of Edinburgh. Publication: EMMA: An Extensible Mammalian Modular Assembly Toolkit for the Rapid Design and Production of Diverse Expression Vectors. Martella A, Matjusaitis M, Auxillos J, Pollard SM, Cai Y. ACS Synth Biol. 2017 Apr 24. doi: 10.1021/acssynbio.7b00016. PubMed 28418644.
Backbone
  Vector backbone: pSMART HC_Kan
  Vector type: Synthetic Biology
Growth in bacteria
  Bacterial resistance: Kanamycin, 50 μg/mL
  Growth temperature: 37°C
  Growth strain: DH5alpha
  Copy number: High Copy
Gene/Insert
  Gene/Insert name: None
Terms and licenses: Academic/Nonprofit Terms; Industry Terms: Not Available to Industry
Depositor comments: It is used to standardize new parts for EMMA toolkit. New DNA fragments (parts) are cloned into this plasmid replacing the RFP gene through a BsaI Golden Gate reaction. The resulting plasmid will have the part flanked by BsmBI sites and the fusion sites corresponding to position 2 of EMMA platform.
How to cite: YCe1500 HC_Kan_RFP-p2 was a gift from Yizhi Cai (Addgene plasmid # 100610 ; http://n2t.net/addgene:100610 ; RRID:Addgene_100610)
